Addgene plasmid #46134: pattB-hsp70P-QF#7-hsp70T
Depositing lab: Christopher Potter. Depositing organization: Johns Hopkins University and School of Medicine. Publication: Improved and expanded Q-system reagents for genetic manipulations. Riabinina O, Luginbuhl D, Marr E, Liu S, Wu MN, Luo L, Potter CJ. Nat Methods. 2015 Jan 12. doi: 10.1038/nmeth.3250. PubMed 25581800.
Backbone
  Vector backbone: pattB
  Backbone size w/o insert (bp): 7400
  Total vector size (bp): 10623
  Modifications to backbone: Introduces hsp70 promoter
  Vector type: Insect Expression
  Selectable markers: white
Growth in bacteria
  Bacterial resistance: Ampicillin, 100 μg/mL
  Growth temperature: 37°C
  Growth strain: DH5alpha
  Copy number: Unknown
Gene/Insert
  Gene/Insert name: QF#7 (alt names: QF DNA binding domain; QF Activation Domain; QF2)
  Species: Synthetic
  Insert size (bp): 1053
  Cloning method: Restriction Enzyme; 5′ cloning site EcoRI (not destroyed); 3′ cloning site AatII (not destroyed)
  Sequencing primers: 5′ pCasper-hs
Terms and licenses: Academic/Nonprofit Terms; Industry Terms: Not Available to Industry
Depositor comments: Alternative transformation vectors are available (pCasper4-QF#7-hsp70, pPTQF#7-hsp70 and pattB-synaptobrevin-7-QFBDAD-hsp70). Please see Addgene plasmid #'s 46135, 46136, and 46115 for more information: http://www.addgene.org/46135/ http://www.addgene.org/46136/ http://www.addgene.org/46115/ Please see this additional reference https://www.ncbi.nlm.nih.gov/pubmed/20434990 for more information on the Q-system.
How to cite: pattB-hsp70P-QF#7-hsp70T was a gift from Christopher Potter (Addgene plasmid # 46134 ; http://n2t.net/addgene:46134 ; RRID:Addgene_46134)
