[The description below was written by a language model from this plasmid's Addgene catalogue record and pLannotate feature annotations shown in this document.]
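Description:
pattB-hsp70P-QF#7-hsp70T is a Drosophila transformation plasmid built on the pattB backbone and designed for φC31 integrase-mediated, site-specific insertion into the fly genome. In bacteria it is maintained through a high-copy ColE1/pUC-type origin and selected with ampicillin (AmpR under its own bla promoter). An f1 origin, T7 and T3 promoters, and remnants of the lac region (lacZα and lacI fragments, lac promoter and operator) are carried over from the parental cloning vector. For fly work, the attB site recombines with a genomic attP landing site, and the mini-white gene gives an eye-colour marker for identifying transformants. A single loxP site lies next to mini-white.

The payload is QF#7, also called QF2, a synthetic 1,053 bp coding sequence that joins the DNA-binding domain and activation domain of the QF transcription factor. It was cloned between EcoRI and AatII sites. QF is the activator of the Q-system, a binary expression system in which QF drives transgenes placed under QUAS sites. This variant comes from a study describing improved and expanded Q-system reagents. The annotated Drosophila hsp70Bb promoter sits upstream of the insert, and the construct name indicates an hsp70 terminator downstream. Neither the QF#7 coding region nor the terminator was annotated automatically, and they presumably occupy the unannotated stretch between the promoter and attB.

The catalogue gives a total size of 10,623 bp, whereas the deposited full sequence behind the feature table is 8,962 nt, and the record does not explain this difference. The depositor notes that related versions exist in other transformation backbones.
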