Features (pLannotate 1.2.2; 15 found; start..end, strand, type, name):
      4..432     +  rep_origin     f1 ori (sequence partly withheld): f1 bacteriophage origin of replication; arrow indicates direction of (+) strand synthesis
    463..620     -  CDS            lacZα (fragment): LacZα fragment of β-galactosidase; lacZ fragment
    623..641     +  promoter       T7 promoter: promoter for bacteriophage T7 RNA polymerase
    666..4802    +  gene           mini-white: white; This modified version of the white gene lacks part of the first intron.
   4809..4842    -  protein_bind   loxP: Cre-mediated recombination occurs in the 8-bp core sequence (GCATACAT). Cre recombinase
   4860..5097    +  promoter       hsp70 promoter: Drosophila melanogaster hsp70Bb promoter
   6486..6555    +  protein_bind   attB: attB site for the φC31 integrase (Groth et al., 2000) phage φC31 integrase
   6774..6792    -  promoter       T3 promoter: promoter for bacteriophage T3 RNA polymerase
   6837..6853    -  protein_bind   lac operator: The lac repressor binds to the lac operator to inhibit transcription in E. coli. This inhibition can be relieved by adding lactose or isopropyl-β-D-thiogalactopyranoside (IPTG). lac repressor encoded by lacI
   6861..6891    -  promoter       lac promoter: promoter for the E. coli lac operon
   6906..6927    -  protein_bind   CAP binding site: CAP binding activates transcription in the presence of cAMP. E. coli catabolite activator protein
   6940..7032    -  CDS            lacI (fragment): lac repressor; lacI; The lac repressor binds to the lac operator to inhibit transcription in E. coli. This inhibition can be relieved by adding lactose or isopropyl-β-D-thiogalactopyranoside (IPTG).
   7215..7803    -  rep_origin     ori: high-copy-number ColE1/pMB1/pBR322/pUC origin of replication
   7974..8834    -  CDS            AmpR: β-lactamase; bla; confers resistance to ampicillin, carbenicillin, and related antibiotics
   8835..8939    -  promoter       AmpR promoter: bla
>Addgene plasmid #46134 | pattB-hsp70P-QF#7-hsp70T | depositor full sequence | sequence record 65036 | pattB-hsp70P-QF#7-hsp70T sequence 8962 bps
CTG
[124 nt withheld, positions 4-127]
C
[91 nt withheld, positions 129-219]
A
[49 nt withheld, positions 221-269]
CCTTTGACGTTGGAGTCCACGTTCTTT
[37 nt withheld, positions 297-333]
ACCCTATCTCGGTCTATTCTTTTGATTTATAAGGGATTTTGCCGATTTCGGCCTATTGGTTAAAAAATGA
GCTGATTTAACAAAAATTTAACGCGAATTTTAACAAAATATTAACGCTTACAATTTCCATTCGCCATTCA
GGCTGCGCAACTGTTGGGAAGGGCGATCGGTGCGGGCCTCTTCGCTATTACGCCAGCTGGCGAAAGGGGG
ATGTGCTGCAAGGCGATTAAGTTGGGTAACGCCAGGGTTTTCCCAGTCACGACGTTGTAAAACGACGGCC
AGTGAATTGTAATACGACTCACTATAGGGCGAATTGGGTACGTACCGGGCCCCTAGTATGTATGTAAGTT
AATAAAACCCATTTTTGCGGAAAGTAGATAAAAAAAACATTTTTTTTTTTTACTGCACTGGATATCATTG
AACTTATCTGATCAGTTTTAAATTTACTTCGATCCAAGGGTATTTGATGTACCAGGTTCTTTCGATTACC
TCTCACTCAAAATGACATTCCACTCAAAGTCAGCGCTGTTTGCCTCCTTCTCTGTCCACAGAAATATCGC
CGTCTCTTTCGCCGCTGCGTCCGCTATCTCTTTCGCCACCGTTTGTAGCGTTACGTAGCGTCAATGTCCG
CCTTCAGTTGCATTTTGTCAGCGGTTTCGTGACGAAGCTCCAAGCGGTTTACGCCATCAATTAAACACAA
AGTGCTGTGCCAAAACTCCTCTCGCTTCTTATTTTTGTTTGTTTTTTGAGTGATTGGGGTGGTGATTGGT
TTTGGGTGGGTAAGCAGGGGAAAGTGTGAAAAATCCCGGCAATGGGCCAAGAGGATCAGGAGCTATTAAT
TCGCGGAGGCAGCAAACACCCATCTGCCGAGCATCTGAACAATGTGAGTAGTACATGTGCATACATCTTA
AGTTCACTTGATCTATAGGAACTGCGATTGCAACATCAAATTGTCTGCGGCGTGAGAACTGCGACCCACA
AAAATCCCAAACCGCAATTGCACAAACAAATAGTGACACGAAACAGATTATTCTGGTAGCTGTTCTCGCT
ATATAAGACAATTTTTGAGATCATATCATGATCAAGACATCTAAAGGCATTCATTTTCGACTATATTCTT
TTTTACAAAAAATATAACAACCAGATATTTTAAGCTGATCCTAGATGCACAAAAAATAAATAAAAGTATA
AACCTACTTCGTAGGATACTTCGGGGTACTTTTTGTTCGGGGTTAGATGAGCATAACGCTTGTAGTTGAT
ATTTGAGATCCCCTATCATTGCAGGGTGACAGCGGAGCGGCTTCGCAGAGCTGCATTAACCAGGGCTTCG
GGCAGGCCAAAAACTACGGCACGCTCCGGCCACCCAGTCCGCCGGAGGACTCCGGTTCAGGGAGCGGCCA
ACTAGCCGAGAACCTCACCTATGCCTGGCACAATATGGACATCTTTGGGGCGGTCAATCAGCCGGGCTCC
GGATGGCGGCAGCTGGTCAACCGGACACGCGGACTATTCTGCAACGAGCGACACATACCGGCGCCCAGGA
AACATTTGCTCAAGAACGGTGAGTTTCTATTCGCAGTCGGCTGATCTGTGTGAAATCTTAATAAAGGGTC
CAATTACCAATTTGAAACTCAGTTTGCGGCGTGGCCTATCCGGGCGAACTTTTGGCCGTGATGGGCAGTT
CCGGTGCCGGAAAGACGACCCTGCTGAATGCCCTTGCCTTTCGATCGCCGCAGGGCATCCAAGTATCGCC
ATCCGGGATGCGACTGCTCAATGGCCAACCTGTGGACGCCAAGGAGATGCAGGCCAGGTGCGCCTATGTC
CAGCAGGATGACCTCTTTATCGGCTCCCTAACGGCCAGGGAACACCTGATTTTCCAGGCCATGGTGCGGA
TGCCACGACATCTGACCTATCGGCAGCGAGTGGCCCGCGTGGATCAGGTGATCCAGGAGCTTTCGCTCAG
CAAATGTCAGCACACGATCATCGGTGTGCCCGGCAGGGTGAAAGGTCTGTCCGGCGGAGAAAGGAAGCGT
CTGGCATTCGCCTCCGAGGCACTAACCGATCCGCCGCTTCTGATCTGCGATGAGCCCACCTCCGGACTGG
ACTCATTTACCGCCCACAGCGTCGTCCAGGTGCTGAAGAAGCTGTCGCAGAAGGGCAAGACCGTCATCCT
GACCATTCATCAGCCGTCTTCCGAGCTGTTTGAGCTCTTTGACAAGATCCTTCTGATGGCCGAGGGCAGG
GTAGCTTTCTTGGGCACTCCCAGCGAAGCCGTCGACTTCTTTTCCTAGTGAGTTCGATGTGTTTATTAAG
GGTATCTAGCATTACATTACATCTCAACTCCTATCCAGCGTGGGTGCCCAGTGTCCTACCAACTACAATC
CGGCGGACTTTTACGTACAGGTGTTGGCCGTTGTGCCCGGACGGGAGATCGAGTCCCGTGATCGGATCGC
CAAGATATGCGACAATTTTGCTATTAGCAAAGTAGCCCGGGATATGGAGCAGTTGTTGGCCACCAAAAAT
TTGGAGAAGCCACTGGAGCAGCCGGAGAATGGGTACACCTACAAGGCCACCTGGTTCATGCAGTTCCGGG
CGGTCCTGTGGCGATCCTGGCTGTCGGTGCTCAAGGAACCACTCCTCGTAAAAGTGCGACTTATTCAGAC
AACGGTGAGTGGTTCCAGTGGAAACAAATGATATAACGCTTACAATTCTTGGAAACAAATTCGCTAGATT
TTAGTTAGAATTGCCTGATTCCACACCCTTCTTAGTTTTTTTCAATGAGATGTATAGTTTATAGTTTTGC
AGAAAATAAATAAATTTCATTTAACTCGCGAACATGTTGAAGATATGAATATTAATGAGATGCGAGTAAC
ATTTTAATTTGCAGATGGTTGCCATCTTGATTGGCCTCATCTTTTTGGGCCAACAACTCACGCAAGTGGG
CGTGATGAATATCAACGGAGCCATCTTCCTCTTCCTGACCAACATGACCTTTCAAAACGTCTTTGCCACG
ATAAATGTAAGTCTTGTTTAGAATACATTTGCATATTAATAATTTACTAACTTTCTAATGAATCGATTCG
ATTTAGGTGTTCACCTCAGAGCTGCCAGTTTTTATGAGGGAGGCCCGAAGTCGACTTTATCGCTGTGACA
CATACTTTCTGGGCAAAACGATTGCCGAATTACCGCTTTTTCTCACAGTGCCACTGGTCTTCACGGCGAT
TGCCTATCCGATGATCGGACTGCGGGCCGGAGTGCTGCACTTCTTCAACTGCCTGGCGCTGGTCACTCTG
GTGGCCAATGTGTCAACGTCCTTCGGATATCTAATATCCTGCGCCAGCTCCTCGACCTCGATGGCGCTGT
CTGTGGGTCCGCCGGTTATCATACCATTCCTGCTCTTTGGCGGCTTCTTCTTGAACTCGGGCTCGGTGCC
AGTATACCTCAAATGGTTGTCGTACCTCTCATGGTTCCGTTACGCCAACGAGGGTCTGCTGATTAACCAA
TGGGCGGACGTGGAGCCGGGCGAAATTAGCTGCACATCGTCGAACACCACGTGCCCCAGTTCGGGCAAGG
TCATCCTGGAGACGCTTAACTTCTCCGCCGCCGATCTGCCGCTGGACTACGTGGGTCTGGCCATTCTCAT
CGTGAGCTTCCGGGTGCTCGCATATCTGGCTCTAAGACTTCGGGCCCGACGCAAGGAGTAGCCGACATAT
ATCCGAAATAACTGCTTGTTTTTTTTTTTTACCATTATTACCATCGTGTTTACTGTTTATTGCCCCCTCA
AAAAGCTAATGTAATTATATTTGTGCCAATAAAAACAAGATATGACCTATAGAATACAAGTATTTCCCCT
TCGAACATCCCCACAAGTAGACTTTGGATTTGTCTTCTAACCAAAAGACTTACACACCTGCATACCTTAC
ATCAAAAACTCGTTTATCGCTACATAAAACACCGGGATATATTTTTTATATACATACTTTTCAAATCGCG
CGCCCTCTTCATAATTCACCTCCACCACACCACGTTTCGTAGTTGCTCTTTCGCTGTCTCCCACCCGCTC
TCCGCAACACATTCACCTTTTGTTCGACGACCTTGGAGCGACTGTCGTTAGTTCCGCGCGATTCGGTTCG
CTCAAATGGTTCCGAGTGGTTCATTTCGTCTCAATAGAAATTAGTAATAAATATTTGTATGTACAATTTA
TTTGCTCCAATATATTTGTATATATTTCCCTCACAGCTATATTTATTCTAATTTAATATTATGACTTTTT
AAGGTAATTTTTTGTGACCTGTTCGGAGTGATTAGCGTTACAATTTGAACTGAAAGTGACATCCAGTGTT
TGTTCCTTGTGTAGATGCATCTCAAAAAAATGGTGGGCATAATAGTGTTGTTTATATATATCAAAAATAA
CAACTATAATAATAAGAATACATTTAATTTAGAAAATGCTTGGATTTCACTGGAACTAGGCTAGCATAAC
TTCGTATAATGTATGCTATACGAAGTTATGCTAGCGGATCCGAGCGCCGGAGTATAAATAGAGGCGCTTC
GTCTACGGAGCGACAATTCAATTCAAACAAGCAAAGTGAACACGTCGCTAAGCGAAAGCTAAGCAAATAA
ACAAGCGCAGCTGAACAAGCTAAACAATCTGCAGTAAAGTGCAAGTTAAAGTGAATCAATTAAAAGTAAC
CAGCAACCAAGTAAATCAACTGCAACTACTGAAATCTGCCAAGAAGTAATTATTGAATACAAGAAGAGAA
CTCTCGAATTCCAACATGCCACCCAAGCGCAAAACGCTTAACGCTGCGGCTGAGGCTAACGCTCATGCCG
ACGGACACGCCGACGGAAACGCCGACGGACACGTGGCCAATACGGCCGCGTCCTCGAATAATGCGAGGTT
CGCTGATCTCACTAACATCGATACTCCGGGTCTGGGACCCACAACTACGACCCTGCTCGTGGAACCAGCA
CGCTCAAAGCGTCAACGAGTGTCCCGCGCATGCGACCAGTGCCGTGCAGCCCGAGAGAAATGCGACGGAA
TACAGCCTGCGTGTTTCCCGTGCGTTTCCCAGGGAAGGTCCTGCACTTATCAGGCTTCGCCGAAAAAGAG
GGGAGTTCAAACCGGTTATATTCGTACGCTGGAGCTCGCCCTCGCCTGGATGTTTGAAAATGTCGCGCGT
TCCGAAGATGCCTTGCATAACCTCCTCGTCCGTGACGCCGGACAAGGATCAGCTCTGCTCGTTGGTAAAG
ATTCGCCGGCTGCCGAGCGACTCCATGCCCGTTGGGCTACTAGCCGTGTCAATAAGAGCATTACCCGCCT
CCTCCGTCAGTTGGAGCTCCCTCCTACCGCCACGGCTACGGCCTCGATAATGCCGCACGTGATGGAGCAG
CCTCTCAGTACCAGCATTAACCCCGTCAACGACCGCTTCAACGGTATTCCCAACCCCACTCCGTATAACT
CCGATGCAGCTCTCGATGCTATCACTCAGACCAACGATTATGGAAGCGTAAATACACATGGTATCCTCTC
TACTTACCCGCCACCGGCTACGCACCTTAATGAAGCTTCCGTCGCTCTCGCTCCCGGTGGCGCCCCCCCC
CGACCGCCTCCTCCGTATGTTGACAGCACGACCAATCACCCGCCGTACCACTCGAATCTGGTTCCAATGG
CGAACTTTGGTTACTCGACCGTTGATTACGATGCCATGGTTGACGATTTGGCTAGCATTGAATACACGGA
CGCTGTGGATGTCGACCCACAGTTTATGACCAATCTGGGATTCGTTCCTGGATGTAACTTCTCCGACATT
AATACATACGAACAGTGATGACGTCTATCGATACCGTCGACTAAAGCCAAATAGAAAATTATTCAGTTCC
TGGCTTAAGTTTTTAAAAGTGATATTATTTATTTGGTTGTAACCAACCAAAAGAATGTAAATAACTAATA
CATAATTATGTTAGTTTTAAGTTAGCAACAAATTGATTTTAGCTATATTAGCTACTTGGTTAATAAATAG
AATATATTTATTTAAAGATAATTGCGTTTTTATTGTCAGGGAGTGAGTTTGCTTAAAAACTCGTTTAGAT
CCGCGGCCGCGGCTCGAGGGTACCTCTAGAGATCCACTAGTGTCGACGATGTAGGTCACGGTCTCGAAGC
CGCGGTGCGGGTGCCAGGGCGTGCCCTTGGGCTCCCCGGGCGCGTACTCCACCTCACCCATCTGGTCCAT
CATGATGAACGGGTCGAGGTGGCGGTAGTTGATCCCGGCGAACGCGCGGCGCACCGGGAAGCCCTCGCCC
TCGAAACCGCTGGGCGCGGTGGTCACGGTGAGCACGGGACGTGCGACGGCGTCGGCGGGTGCGGATACGC
GGGGCAGCGTCAGCGGGTTCTCGACGGTCACGGCGGGCATGTCGACACTAGTTCTAGCCAGCTTTTGTTC
CCTTTAGTGAGGGTTAATTTCGAGCTTGGCGTAATCATGGTCATAGCTGTTTCCTGTGTGAAATTGTTAT
CCGCTCACAATTCCACACAACATACGAGCCGGAAGCATAAAGTGTAAAGCCTGGGGTGCCTAATGAGTGA
GCTAACTCACATTAATTGCGTTGCGCTCACTGCCCGCTTTCCAGTCGGGAAACCTGTCGTGCCAGCTGCA
TTAATGAATCGGCCAACGCGCGGGGAGAGGCGGTTTGCGTATTGGGCGCTCTTCCGCTTCCTCGCTCACT
GACTCGCTGCGCTCGGTCGTTCGGCTGCGGCGAGCGGTATCAGCTCACTCAAAGGCGGTAATACGGTTAT
CCACAGAATCAGGGGATAACGCAGGAAAGAACATGTGAGCAAAAGGCCAGCAAAAGGCCAGGAACCGTAA
AAAGGCCGCGTTGCTGGCGTTTTTCCATAGGCTCCGCCCCCCTGACGAGCATCACAAAAATCGACGCTCA
AGTCAGAGGTGGCGAAACCCGACAGGACTATAAAGATACCAGGCGTTTCCCCCTGGAAGCTCCCTCGTGC
GCTCTCCTGTTCCGACCCTGCCGCTTACCGGATACCTGTCCGCCTTTCTCCCTTCGGGAAGCGTGGCGCT
TTCTCATAGCTCACGCTGTAGGTATCTCAGTTCGGTGTAGGTCGTTCGCTCCAAGCTGGGCTGTGTGCAC
GAACCCCCCGTTCAGCCCGACCGCTGCGCCTTATCCGGTAACTATCGTCTTGAGTCCAACCCGGTAAGAC
ACGACTTATCGCCACTGGCAGCAGCCACTGGTAACAGGATTAGCAGAGCGAGGTATGTAGGCGGTGCTAC
AGAGTTCTTGAAGTGGTGGCCTAACTACGGCTACACTAGAAGGACAGTATTTGGTATCTGCGCTCTGCTG
AAGCCAGTTACCTTCGGAAAAAGAGTTGGTAGCTCTTGATCCGGCAAACAAACCACCGCTGGTAGCGGTG
GTTTTTTTGTTTGCAAGCAGCAGATTACGCGCAGAAAAAAAGGATCTCAAGAAGATCCTTTGATCTTTTC
TACGGGGTCTGACGCTCAGTGGAACGAAAACTCACGTTAAGGGATTTTGGTCATGAGATTATCAAAAAGG
ATCTTCACCTAGATCCTTTTAAATTAAAAATGAAGTTTTAAATCAATCTAAAGTATATATGAGTAAACTT
GGTCTGACAGTTACCAATGCTTAATCAGTGAGGCACCTATCTCAGCGATCTGTCTATTTCGTTCATCCAT
AGTTGCCTGACTCCCCGTCGTGTAGATAACTACGATACGGGAGGGCTTACCATCTGGCCCCAGTGCTGCA
ATGATACCGCGAGACCCACGCTCACCGGCTCCAGATTTATCAGCAATAAACCAGCCAGCCGGAAGGGCCG
AGCGCAGAAGTGGTCCTGCAACTTTATCCGCCTCCATCCAGTCTATTAATTGTTGCCGGGAAGCTAGAGT
AAGTAGTTCGCCAGTTAATAGTTTGCGCAACGTTGTTGCCATTGCTACAGGCATCGTGGTGTCACGCTCG
TCGTTTGGTATGGCTTCATTCAGCTCCGGTTCCCAACGATCAAGGCGAGTTACATGATCCCCCATGTTGT
GCAAAAAAGCGGTTAGCTCCTTCGGTCCTCCGATCGTTGTCAGAAGTAAGTTGGCCGCAGTGTTATCACT
CATGGTTATGGCAGCACTGCATAATTCTCTTACTGTCATGCCATCCGTAAGATGCTTTTCTGTGACTGGT
GAGTACTCAACCAAGTCATTCTGAGAATAGTGTATGCGGCGACCGAGTTGCTCTTGCCCGGCGTCAATAC
GGGATAATACCGCGCCACATAGCAGAACTTTAAAAGTGCTCATCATTGGAAAACGTTCTTCGGGGCGAAA
ACTCTCAAGGATCTTACCGCTGTTGAGATCCAGTTCGATGTAACCCACTCGTGCACCCAACTGATCTTCA
GCATCTTTTACTTTCACCAGCGTTTCTGGGTGAGCAAAAACAGGAAGGCAAAATGCCGCAAAAAAGGGAA
TAAGGGCGACACGGAAATGTTGAATACTCATACTCTTCCTTTTTCAATATTATTGAAGCATTTATCAGGG
TTATTGTCTCATGAGCGGATACATATTTGAATGTATTTAGAAAAATAAACAAATAGGGGTTCCGCGCACA
TTTCCCCGAAAAGTGCCAC
