>Addgene plasmid #46134 | pattB-hsp70P-QF#7-hsp70T | addgene partial sequence | sequence record 68197 | miniwhite-F 5'-TTTGTGACCTGTTCGGAGTGA-3'
GTTTGTTCCTTGTGTAGATGCATCTCAAAAAAATGGTGGGCATAATAGTGTTGTTTATATATATCAAAAA
TAACAACTATAATAATAAGAATACATTTAATTTAGAAAATGCTTGGATTTCACTGGAACTAGGCTAGCAT
AACTTCGTATAATGTATGCTATACGAAGTTATGCTAGCGGATCCGAGCGCCGGAGTATAAATAGAGGCGC
TTCGTCTACGGAGCGACAATTCAATTCAAACAAGCAAAGTGAACACGTCGCTAAGCGAAAGCTAAGCAAA
TAAACAAGCGCAGCTGAACAAGCTAAACAATCTGCAGTAAAGTGCAAGTTAAAGTGAATCAATTAAAAGT
AACCAGCAACCAAGTAAATCAACTGCAACTACTGAAATCTGCCAAGAAGTAATTATTGAATACAAGAAGA
GAACTCTCGAATTCCAACATGCCACCCAAGCGCAAAACGCTTAACGCTGCGGCTGAGGCTAACGCTCATG
CCGACGGACACGCCGACGGAAACGCCGACGGACACGTGGCCAATACGGCCGCGTCCTCGAATAATGCGAG
GTTCGCTGATCTCACTAACATCGATACTCCGGGTCTGGGACCCACAACTACGACCCTGCTCGTGGAACCA
GCACGCTCAAAGCGTCAACGAGTGTCCCGCGCATGCGACCAGTGCCGTGCAGCCCGAGAGAAATGCGACG
GAATACAGCCTGCGTGTTTCCCGTGCGTTTCCCAGGGAAGGTCCTGCACTTATCAGGCTTCGCCGAAAAA
GAGGGGAGTTCAAACCGGTTATATTCGTACGCTGGAGCTCGCCCTCGCCTGGATGTTTGAAAATGTCGCG
CGTTCCGAAGATGCCTTGCATAACCTCCTCGTCCGTGACGCCGGACA
