>Addgene plasmid #46134 | pattB-hsp70P-QF#7-hsp70T | addgene partial sequence | sequence record 68316 | hsp70REV-SEQ 5'-GCAAACTCACTCCCTGACA-3'
ATAATATATTCTATTTATTAACCAAGTAGCTAATATAGCTAAAATCAATTTGTTGCTAACTTAAAACTAA
CATAATTATGTATTAGTTATTTACATTCTTTTGGTTGGTTACAACCAAATAAATAATATCACTTTTAAAA
ACTTAAGCCAGGAACTGAATAATTTTCTATTTGGCTTTAGTCGACGGTATCGATAGACGTCATCACTGTT
CGTATGTATTAATGTCGGAGAAGTTACATCCAGGAACGAATCCCAGATTGGTCATAAACTGTGGGTCGAC
ATCCACAGCGTCCGTGTATTCAATGCTAGCCAAATCGTCAACCATGGCATCGTAATCAACGGTCGAGTAA
CCAAAGTTCGCCATTGGAACCAGATTCGAGTGGTACGGCGGGTGATTGGTCGTGCTGTCAACATACGGAG
GAGGCGGTCGGGGGGGGGCGCCACCGGGAGCGAGAGCGACGGAAGCTTCATTAAGGTGCGTAGCCGGTGG
CGGGTAAGTAGAGAGGATACCATGTGTATTTACGCTTCCATAATCGTTGGTCTGAGTGATAGCATCGAGA
GCTGCATCGGANTTATACGGAGTGGGGTTGGGAATACCGTTGAAGCGGTCGTTGACGGGGTTAATGCTGG
TACTGAGAGGCTGCTCCATCACGTGCGGCATTATCGAGGCCGTANCCGTGGCGGTAGGAGGGAGCTCCAA
CTGACGGAGGAGGCGGGTAATGCTCTTATTGACACGGCTAGTAGCCCAACGGGCATGGAGTCGCTCGGCA
GCCGGCGAATCTTTACCAACGAGCAGAGCTGATCCTTGTCCGGCGTC
